>Addgene plasmid #37886 | MSCV-C 18E7 | depositor partial sequence | sequence record 47535 | Tag and insert
GGAGACCCAAGCTGGCTAGTTAAGCTATCAACAAGTTTGTACAAAAAAGTTGGCACCATGCATGGACCTA
AGGCAACATTGCAAGACATTGTATTGCATTTAGAGCCCCAAAATGAAATTCCGGTTGACCTTCTATGTCA
CGAGCAATTAAGCGACTCAGAGGAAGAAAACGATGAAATAGATGGAGTTAATCATCAACATTTACCAGCC
CGACGAGCCGAACCACAACGTCACACAATGTTGTGTATGTGTTGTAAGTGTGAAGCCAGAATTGAGCTAG
TAGTAGAAAGCTCAGCAGACGACCTTCGAGCATTCCAGCAGCTGTTTCTGAACACCCTGTCCTTTGTGTG
TCCGTGGTGTGCATCCCAGCAGTTGCCAACTTTCTTGTACAAAGTGGTTGATCTAGAGGGCCCGCGGTTC
GAACTCGAGGACTACAAGGACGACGATGACAAGTCGGCCGCTGGAGGATACCCCTACGACGTGCCCGACT
ACGCCTAGAATTCTACCGGGTAGGGGA
