>Addgene plasmid #37886 | MSCV-C 18E7 | addgene partial sequence | sequence record 50290 | MSCV-rev 5'-CAGCGGGGCTGCTAAAGCGCATGC-3'
ATTCTAGGCGTAGTCGGGCACGTCGTAGGGGTATCCTCCAGCGGCCGACTTGTCATCGTCGTCCTTGTAG
TCCTCGAGTTCGAACCGCGGGCCCTCTAGATCAACCACTTTGTACAAGAAAGTTGGCAACTGCTGGGATG
CACACCACGGACACACAAAGGACAGGGTGTTCAGAAACAGCTGCTGGAATGCTCGAAGGTCGTCTGCTGA
GCTTTCTACTACTAGCTCAATTCTGGCTTCACACTTACAACACATACACAACATTGTGTGACGTTGTGGT
TCGGCTCGTCGGGCTGGTAAATGTTGATGATTAACTCCATCTATTTCATCGTTTTCTTCCTCTGAGTCGC
TTAATTGCTCGTGACATAGAAGGTCAACCGGAATTTCATTTTGGGGCTCTAAATGCAATACAATGTCTTG
CAATGTTGCCTTAGGTCCATGCATGGTGCCAACTTTTTTGTACAAACTTGTTGATAGCTTAACTAGCCAG
CTTGGGTCTCCCTATAGTGAGTCGTATTAGATCTAATTCCGGCGCCTAGAGAAGGAGTGAGGGCTGGATA
AAGGGAGGATCGAGGCGGGGTCGAACGAGGAGGTTCAAGGGGGAGAGACGGGGCGGNTGGAGGAAGAGGA
GGCGGAGGCTTAGGGTGTAC
