[The description below was written by a language model from this plasmid's Addgene catalogue record.]
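Description:
MSCV-C 18E7 is a retroviral mammalian expression plasmid built on the MSCV-C FLAGHA backbone, a murine stem cell virus-type vector adapted for Gateway recombination cloning. It is propagated in E. coli under ampicillin selection and is recorded as low copy. For mammalian cells it carries a puromycin selectable marker, so transduced or transfected populations can be enriched by drug selection. The recorded total size (6962 bp) is smaller than the listed backbone size without insert (8162 bp). This is what would be expected if the Gateway reaction swaps a larger destination cassette for the small insert, although the record does not explain the difference.

The payload is the E7 open reading frame of human papillomavirus type 18, an insert of about 300 bp that was moved into the vector by Gateway cloning. The backbone supplies Flag and HA epitopes at the C terminus, so the viral oncoprotein is produced as a dual-tagged fusion suited to detection and to sequential (tandem) affinity purification. The promoter field lists "PKG", probably meaning the phosphoglycerate kinase (PGK) promoter. In MSCV-type vectors that promoter commonly drives the resistance marker while the viral LTR drives the insert, but no feature table is provided, so the actual arrangement cannot be confirmed here.

The associated publication describes systematic mapping of host network perturbations caused by tumour virus proteins. This fits use of the construct to make cell lines stably expressing tagged HPV18 E7, for identifying host interaction partners and for studying downstream cellular effects.
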