Addgene plasmid #37886: MSCV-C 18E7
Depositing lab: Karl Munger. Depositing organization: Brigham and Women's Hospital. Publication: Interpreting cancer genomes using systematic host network perturbations by tumour virus proteins. Rozenblatt-Rosen O, Deo RC, Padi M, Adelmant G, Calderwood MA, Rolland T, Grace M, Dricot A, Askenazi M, Tavares M, Pevzner SJ, Abderazzaq F, Byrdsong D, Carvunis AR, Chen AA, Cheng J, Correll M, Duarte M, Fan C, Feltkamp MC, Ficarro SB, Franchi R, Garg BK, Gulbahce N, Hao T, Holthaus AM, James R, Korkhin A, Litovchick L, Mar JC, Pak TR, Rabello S, Rubio R, Shen Y, Singh S, Spangle JM, Tasan M, Wanamaker S, Webber JT, Roecklein-Canfield J, Johannsen E, Barabasi AL, Beroukhim R, Kieff E, Cusick ME, Hill DE, Munger K, Marto JA, Quackenbush J, Roth FP, DeCaprio JA, Vidal M. Nature. 2012 Jul 26;487(7408):491-5. 10.1038/nature11288 PubMed 22810586.
Backbone
  Vector backbone: MSCV-C FLAGHA
  Backbone size w/o insert (bp): 8162
  Total vector size (bp): 6962
  Vector type: Mammalian Expression, Retroviral
  Selectable markers: Puromycin
Growth in bacteria
  Bacterial resistance: Ampicillin, 100 μg/mL
  Growth temperature: 37°C
  Growth strain: DH5alpha
  Copy number: Low Copy
Gene/Insert
  Gene/Insert name: HPV 18 E7 (alt names: E7; HpV18gp2)
  Species: HPV
  Insert size (bp): 300
  GenBank ID: NP_040311.1
  Entrez Gene: E7 (a.k.a. HpV18gp2)
  Promoter: PKG
  Tag / fusion protein: Flag (C terminal on backbone); HA (C terminal on backbone)
  Cloning method: Gateway Cloning
  Sequencing primers: 5′ LXSN 5'; 3′ MSCV-C seq. rev.
Resource information
  A portion of this plasmid was derived from a plasmid made by: Y. Jacob lab
Terms and licenses: Academic/Nonprofit Terms; Industry Terms: Not Available to Industry
How to cite: MSCV-C 18E7 was a gift from Karl Munger (Addgene plasmid # 37886 ; http://n2t.net/addgene:37886 ; RRID:Addgene_37886)
